Addgene plasmid #121473: pTJK516
Purpose: CEN LEU2 CNB1mutEF4
Depositing lab: Tami Kingsbury. Depositing organization: University of Maryland, Baltimore. Publication: Calcineurin Regulatory Subunit Calcium-Binding Domains Differentially Contribute to Calcineurin Signaling in Saccharomyces cerevisiae. Connolly S, Quasi-Woode D, Waldron L, Eberly C, Waters K, Muller EM, Kingsbury TJ. Genetics. 2018 Jul;209(3):801-813. doi: 10.1534/genetics.118.300911. Epub 2018 May 7. PubMed 29735720.
Backbone
  Vector backbone: pRS315
  Backbone size w/o insert (bp): 6018
  Vector type: Yeast CEN plasmid
  Selectable markers: LEU2
Growth in bacteria
  Bacterial resistance: Ampicillin, 100 μg/mL
  Growth temperature: 37°C
  Growth strain: DH5alpha
  Copy number: Unknown
Gene/Insert
  Gene/Insert name: CNB1mutEF4
  Species: S. cerevisiae (budding yeast)
  Mutation: Changed aspartic acid 144 to alanine
  GenBank ID: NM_001179756
  Entrez Gene: CNB1 (a.k.a. YKL190W, CRV1, YCN2)
  Promoter: Endogenous genomic promoter region
  Cloning method: Restriction Enzyme; 5′ cloning site XhoI (not destroyed); 3′ cloning site BamHI (not destroyed)
  Sequencing primers: 5′ T3 promoter primer; 3′ T7 promoter primer
Terms and licenses: Academic/Nonprofit Terms; Industry Terms: Not Available to Industry
How to cite: pTJK516 was a gift from Tami Kingsbury (Addgene plasmid # 121473 ; http://n2t.net/addgene:121473 ; RRID:Addgene_121473)
