[The description below was written by a language model from this plasmid's Addgene catalogue record and pLannotate feature annotations shown in this document.]
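Description:
pTJK516 is a low-copy yeast centromeric shuttle plasmid built on the pRS315 backbone, carrying a mutant allele of the Saccharomyces cerevisiae CNB1 gene, which encodes the calcium-binding regulatory subunit of the calmodulin-stimulated protein phosphatase calcineurin. In yeast the plasmid is maintained by a CEN6 centromere fused to an autonomously replicating sequence, which keeps it at roughly chromosomal copy number and segregates it stably. It is selected through the LEU2 auxotrophic marker, expressed from its own promoter, in leucine-requiring strains. In E. coli it replicates from a high-copy ColE1/pUC-type origin and is selected with ampicillin via the β-lactamase gene. An f1 origin is also present, along with pBluescript-derived remnants typical of the pRS series (lac promoter and operator, a disrupted lacZα fragment). The short rop, bom, lacI, NFS1 and other yeast ORF fragments in the annotation appear to be backbone or LEU2-flanking remnants rather than functional elements.

The insert, CNB1mutEF4, was cloned between the XhoI and BamHI sites of the polylinker, which is flanked by the T7 and T3 promoters, whose primers are listed for sequencing the insert. Expression is driven by the endogenous CNB1 genomic promoter region rather than a heterologous promoter, so the mutant protein should be produced at near-native levels. The allele changes aspartic acid 144 to alanine, and its name indicates that this substitution targets the fourth EF-hand calcium-binding motif. The annotated CNB1 coding sequence is called only as a fragment. The associated study examined how the individual calcium-binding domains of the regulatory subunit contribute to calcineurin signaling in yeast. The plasmid therefore suits expression of the EF4 mutant in yeast strains to test the role of that site.
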