Features (pLannotate 1.2.2; 22 found; start..end, strand, type, name):
    482..952     +  CDS            CNB1 (fragment): CANB_YEAST - Also known as YCN2, YCNB. Experimental evidence at protein level: Swiss-Prot protein existence level 1. Regulatory subunit of calcineurin, a calcium-dependent, calmodulin stimulated protein phosphatase. Confers calcium sensitivity. From Saccharomyces cerevisiae (strain ATCC 204508 / S288c) (Baker's yeast).
   1111..1152    +  misc_feature   MCS (fragment): pBluescript multiple cloning site
   1164..1182    -  promoter       T3 promoter: promoter for bacteriophage T3 RNA polymerase
   1227..1243    -  protein_bind   lac operator: The lac repressor binds to the lac operator to inhibit transcription in E. coli. This inhibition can be relieved by adding lactose or isopropyl-β-D-thiogalactopyranoside (IPTG). lac repressor encoded by lacI
   1251..1281    -  promoter       lac promoter: promoter for the E. coli lac operon
   1296..1317    -  protein_bind   CAP binding site: CAP binding activates transcription in the presence of cAMP. E. coli catabolite activator protein
   1330..1422    -  CDS            lacI (fragment): lac repressor; lacI; The lac repressor binds to the lac operator to inhibit transcription in E. coli. This inhibition can be relieved by adding lactose or isopropyl-β-D-thiogalactopyranoside (IPTG).
   1605..2193    -  rep_origin     ori: high-copy-number ColE1/pMB1/pBR322/pUC origin of replication
   2364..3224    -  CDS            AmpR: β-lactamase; bla; confers resistance to ampicillin, carbenicillin, and related antibiotics
   3225..3329    -  promoter       AmpR promoter: bla
   3366..3869    +  misc_feature   CEN/ARS: S. cerevisiae CEN6 centromere fused to an autonomously replicating sequence
   3938..3973    +  CDS            rop (fragment): Rop protein, which maintains plasmids at low copy number; rop
   4075..4125    +  misc_feature   bom (fragment): basis of mobility region from pBR322
   4124..4240    +  CDS            NFS1 (fragment): NFS1_YEAST - Also known as SPL1 From Saccharomyces cerevisiae (strain ATCC 204508 / S288c) (Baker's yeast).
   4602..5696    -  CDS            LEU2: 3-isopropylmalate dehydrogenase, required for leucine biosynthesis; S. cerevisiae LEU2; yeast auxotrophic marker
   5697..6104    -  promoter       LEU2 promoter: S. cerevisiae LEU2
   6244..6321    -  CDS            YO192_YEAST (fragment): Experimental evidence at protein level: Swiss-Prot protein existence level 1. From Saccharomyces cerevisiae (strain ATCC 204508 / S288c) (Baker's yeast).
   6352..6404    +  misc_feature   bom (fragment): basis of mobility region from pBR322
   6432..6860    -  rep_origin     f1 ori (sequence partly withheld): f1 bacteriophage origin of replication; arrow indicates direction of (+) strand synthesis
   6864..7021    -  CDS            lacZα (fragment): LacZα fragment of β-galactosidase; lacZ fragment
   7024..7042    +  promoter       T7 promoter: promoter for bacteriophage T7 RNA polymerase
   7051..18      +  misc_feature   MCS (fragment) (across the origin): pBluescript multiple cloning site
>Addgene plasmid #121473 | pTJK516 | addgene full sequence | sequence record 238936 | Addgene NGS Result
TCTAGAACTAGTGGATCCACGCTATGAAAAAGGAAAACAAATGACTCTTATAATTTGTTTCCCTCGACTT
CTCTATTTAAATCCAAGATTTTAACTAATAAACTATTTAATAATAAAACAATTAACTCTTTATATGGAAG
CCTTGGAAATTAGCCGCCAAAATGGGATATACATTCCGTGCGAAGTGACCGCGTGGAAGGCCGGGTATCA
TCTTAAAAATCACTAGTTTCTTTTTTAGCGGAATGCAATAAAGGTGCTTTGTGCTGGTGTGGTTTACACG
GAACATCTAGTAGCTAAAACTTGGTAACTCAATGGTGATCAGAATCCATAGAAGCATTTTTATTTCTTAA
AATGGGTGCTGCTCCTTCCAAAATTGTGGATGGTCTTTTAGAAGATACAAATTGTATGTACACTTCGGAG
TGAGGAAAAGAAAGAAAGGGGAAATTAACCGATTTTACTAACACTGACACTTTGAACAGTTGATAGAGAT
GAAATTGAAAGGTTAAGGAAGAGATTCATGAAATTAGATAGAGATAGCTCAGGGTCTATTGATAAAAATG
AATTTATGAGCATTCCTGGCGTTTCGTCAAACCCTCTTGCTGGACGTATAATGGAGGTTTTCGATGCTGA
TAATAGTGGGGACGTGGATTTTCAAGAGTTCATCACAGGATTATCCATTTTCAGTGGGCGTGGGTCCAAG
GACGAAAAGTTAAGATTCGCCTTCAAAATCTACGACATTGACAAGGACGGTTTCATATCCAATGGTGAGT
TGTTCATCGTGTTGAAGATTATGGTAGGTTCTAATCTGGACGATGAACAGCTGCAACAGATAGTAGATAG
GACGATAGTGGAAAACGCTAGCGACGGCGACGGACGTTTAAGTTTCGAGGAGTTTAAGAATGCTATCGAA
ACCACAGAAGTGGCCAAGAGTCTGACATTGCAATACGATGTGTAAGACTAGGGGACACTTCATTCATTTA
TGGTATGCCAATATTTTTAAGAAAAGAAGAATAATACGCGATATTGTTTTTTAAGGAAGGAACGCACACT
CGCCCAGTTAGAGTGCTGATGATATATACATATATATATGTATATGTAACAAACAATAAGAAGCTTATCG
ATACCGTCGACCTCGAGGGGGGGCCCGGTACCAGCTTTTGTTCCCTTTAGTGAGGGTTAATTTCGAGCTT
GGCGTAATCATGGTCATAGCTGTTTCCTGTGTGAAATTGTTATCCGCTCACAATTCCACACAACATACGA
GCCGGAAGCATAAAGTGTAAAGCCTGGGGTGCCTAATGAGTGAGCTAACTCACATTAATTGCGTTGCGCT
CACTGCCCGCTTTCCAGTCGGGAAACCTGTCGTGCCAGCTGCATTAATGAATCGGCCAACGCGCGGGGAG
AGGCGGTTTGCGTATTGGGCGCTCTTCCGCTTCCTCGCTCACTGACTCGCTGCGCTCGGTCGTTCGGCTG
CGGCGAGCGGTATCAGCTCACTCAAAGGCGGTAATACGGTTATCCACAGAATCAGGGGATAACGCAGGAA
AGAACATGTGAGCAAAAGGCCAGCAAAAGGCCAGGAACCGTAAAAAGGCCGCGTTGCTGGCGTTTTTCCA
TAGGCTCCGCCCCCCTGACGAGCATCACAAAAATCGACGCTCAAGTCAGAGGTGGCGAAACCCGACAGGA
CTATAAAGATACCAGGCGTTTCCCCCTGGAAGCTCCCTCGTGCGCTCTCCTGTTCCGACCCTGCCGCTTA
CCGGATACCTGTCCGCCTTTCTCCCTTCGGGAAGCGTGGCGCTTTCTCATAGCTCACGCTGTAGGTATCT
CAGTTCGGTGTAGGTCGTTCGCTCCAAGCTGGGCTGTGTGCACGAACCCCCCGTTCAGCCCGACCGCTGC
GCCTTATCCGGTAACTATCGTCTTGAGTCCAACCCGGTAAGACACGACTTATCGCCACTGGCAGCAGCCA
CTGGTAACAGGATTAGCAGAGCGAGGTATGTAGGCGGTGCTACAGAGTTCTTGAAGTGGTGGCCTAACTA
CGGCTACACTAGAAGAACAGTATTTGGTATCTGCGCTCTGCTGAAGCCAGTTACCTTCGGAAAAAGAGTT
GGTAGCTCTTGATCCGGCAAACAAACCACCGCTGGTAGCGGTGGTTTTTTTGTTTGCAAGCAGCAGATTA
CGCGCAGAAAAAAAGGATCTCAAGAAGATCCTTTGATCTTTTCTACGGGGTCTGACGCTCAGTGGAACGA
AAACTCACGTTAAGGGATTTTGGTCATGAGATTATCAAAAAGGATCTTCACCTAGATCCTTTTAAATTAA
AAATGAAGTTTTAAATCAATCTAAAGTATATATGAGTAAACTTGGTCTGACAGTTACCAATGCTTAATCA
GTGAGGCACCTATCTCAGCGATCTGTCTATTTCGTTCATCCATAGTTGCCTGACTCCCCGTCGTGTAGAT
AACTACGATACGGGAGGGCTTACCATCTGGCCCCAGTGCTGCAATGATACCGCGAGACCCACGCTCACCG
GCTCCAGATTTATCAGCAATAAACCAGCCAGCCGGAAGGGCCGAGCGCAGAAGTGGTCCTGCAACTTTAT
CCGCCTCCATCCAGTCTATTAATTGTTGCCGGGAAGCTAGAGTAAGTAGTTCGCCAGTTAATAGTTTGCG
CAACGTTGTTGCCATTGCTACAGGCATCGTGGTGTCACGCTCGTCGTTTGGTATGGCTTCATTCAGCTCC
GGTTCCCAACGATCAAGGCGAGTTACATGATCCCCCATGTTGTGCAAAAAAGCGGTTAGCTCCTTCGGTC
CTCCGATCGTTGTCAGAAGTAAGTTGGCCGCAGTGTTATCACTCATGGTTATGGCAGCACTGCATAATTC
TCTTACTGTCATGCCATCCGTAAGATGCTTTTCTGTGACTGGTGAGTACTCAACCAAGTCATTCTGAGAA
TAGTGTATGCGGCGACCGAGTTGCTCTTGCCCGGCGTCAATACGGGATAATACCGCGCCACATAGCAGAA
CTTTAAAAGTGCTCATCATTGGAAAACGTTCTTCGGGGCGAAAACTCTCAAGGATCTTACCGCTGTTGAG
ATCCAGTTCGATGTAACCCACTCGTGCACCCAACTGATCTTCAGCATCTTTTACTTTCACCAGCGTTTCT
GGGTGAGCAAAAACAGGAAGGCAAAATGCCGCAAAAAAGGGAATAAGGGCGACACGGAAATGTTGAATAC
TCATACTCTTCCTTTTTCAATATTATTGAAGCATTTATCAGGGTTATTGTCTCATGAGCGGATACATATT
TGAATGTATTTAGAAAAATAAACAAATAGGGGTTCCGCGCACATTTCCCCGAAAAGTGCCACCTGGGTCC
TTTTCATCACGTGCTATAAAAATAATTATAATTTAAATTTTTTAATATAAATATATAAATTAAAAATAGA
AAGTAAAAAAAGAAATTAAAGAAAAAATAGTTTTTGTTTTCCGAAGATGTAAAAGACTCTAGGGGGATCG
CCAACAAATACTACCTTTTATCTTGCTCTTCCTGCTCTCAGGTATTAATGCCGAATTGTTTCATCTTGTC
TGTGTAGAAGACCACACACGAAAATCCTGTGATTTTACATTTTACTTATCGTTAATCGAATGTATATCTA
TTTAATCTGCTTTTCTTGTCTAATAAATATATATGTAAAGTACGCTTTTTGTTGAAATTTTTTAAACCTT
TGTTTATTTTTTTTTCTTCATTCCGTAACTCTTCTACCTTCTTTATTTACTTTCTAAAATCCAAATACAA
AACATAAAAATAAATAAACACAGAGTAAATTCCCAAATTATTCCATCATTAAAAGATACGAGGCGCGTGT
AAGTTACAGGCAAGCGATCCGTCCTAAGAAACCATTATTATCATGACATTAACCTATAAAAATAGGCGTA
TCACGAGGCCCTTTCGTCTCGCGCGTTTCGGTGATGACGGTGAAAACCTCTGACACATGCAGCTCCCGGA
GACGGTCACAGCTTGTCTGTAAGCGGATGCCGGGAGCAGACAAGCCCGTCAGGGCGCGTCAGCGGGTGTT
GGCGGGTGTCGGGGCTGGCTTAACTATGCGGCATCAGAGCAGATTGTACTGAGAGTGCACCATATCGACT
ACGTCGTTAAGGCCGTTTCTGACAGAGTAAAATTCTTGAGGGAACTTTCACCATTATGGGAAATGGTTCA
AGAAGGTATTGACTTAAACTCCATCAAATGGTCAGGTCATTGAGTGTTTTTTATTTGTTGTATTTTTTTT
TTTTTAGAGAAAATCCTCCAATATATAAATTAGGAATCATAGTTTCATGATTTTCTGTTACACCTAACTT
TTTGTGTGGTGCCCTCCTCCTTGTCAATATTAATGTTAAAGTGCAATTCTTTTTCCTTATCACGTTGAGC
CATTAGTATCAATTTGCTTACCTGTATTCCTTTACATCCTCCTTTTTCTCCTTCTTGATAAATGTATGTA
GATTGCGTATATAGTTTCGTCTACCCTATGAACATATTCCATTTTGTAATTTCGTGTCGTTTCTATTATG
AATTTCATTTATAAAGTTTATGTACAAATATCATAAAAAAAGAGAATCTTTTTAAGCAAGGATTTTCTTA
ACTTCTTCGGCGACAGCATCACCGACTTCGGTGGTACTGTTGGAACCACCTAAATCACCAGTTCTGATAC
CTGCATCCAAAACCTTTTTAACTGCATCTTCAATGGCCTTACCTTCTTCAGGCAAGTTCAATGACAATTT
CAACATCATTGCAGCAGACAAGATAGTGGCGATAGGGTTGACCTTATTCTTTGGCAAATCTGGAGCAGAA
CCGTGGCATGGTTCGTACAAACCAAATGCGGTGTTCTTGTCTGGCAAAGAGGCCAAGGACGCAGATGGCA
ACAAACCCAAGGAACCTGGGATAACGGAGGCTTCATCGGAGATGATATCACCAAACATGTTGCTGGTGAT
TATAATACCATTTAGGTGGGTTGGGTTCTTAACTAGGATCATGGCGGCAGAATCAATCAATTGATGTTGA
ACCTTCAATGTAGGGAATTCGTTCTTGATGGTTTCCTCCACAGTTTTTCTCCATAATCTTGAAGAGGCCA
AAACATTAGCTTTATCCAAGGACCAAATAGGCAATGGTGGCTCATGTTGTAGGGCCATGAAAGCGGCCAT
TCTTGTGATTCTTTGCACTTCTGGAACGGTGTATTGTTCACTATCCCAAGCGACACCATCACCATCGTCT
TCCTTTCTCTTACCAAAGTAAATACCTCCCACTAATTCTCTGACAACAACGAAGTCAGTACCTTTAGCAA
ATTGTGGCTTGATTGGAGATAAGTCTAAAAGAGAGTCGGATGCAAAGTTACATGGTCTTAAGTTGGCGTA
CAATTGAAGTTCTTTACGGATTTTTAGTAAACCTTGTTCAGGTCTAACACTACCGGTACCCCATTTAGGA
CCACCCACAGCACCTAACAAAACGGCATCAGCCTTCTTGGAGGCTTCCAGCGCCTCATCTGGAAGTGGAA
CACCTGTAGCATCGATAGCAGCACCACCAATTAAATGATTTTCGAAATCGAACTTGACATTGGAACGAAC
ATCAGAAATAGCTTTAAGAACCTTAATGGCTTCGGCTGTGATTTCTTGACCAACGTGGTCACCTGGCAAA
ACGACGATCTTCTTAGGGGCAGACATTAGAATGGTATATCCTTGAAATATATATATATATATTGCTGAAA
TGTAAAAGGTAAGAAAAGTTAGAAAGTAAGACGATTGCTAACCACCTATTGGAAAAAACAATAGGTCCTT
AAATAATATTGTCAACTTCAAGTATTGTGATGCAAGCATTTAGTCATGAACGCTTCTCTATTCTATATGA
AAAGCCGGTTCCGGCGCTCTCACCTTTCCTTTTTCTCCCAATTTTTCAGTTGAAAAAGGTATATGCGTCA
GGCGACCTCTGAAATTAACAAAAAATTTCCAGTCATCGAATTTGATTCTGTGCGATAGCGCCCCTGTGTG
TTCTCGTTATGTTGAGGAAAAAAATAATGGTTGCTAAGAGATTCGAACTCTTGCATCTTACGATACCTGA
GTATTCCCACAGTTAACTGCGGTCAAGATATTTCTTGAATCAGGCGCCTTAGACCGCTCGGCCAAACAAC
CAATTACTTGTTGAGAAATAGAGTATAATTATCCTATAAATATAACGTTTTTGAACACACATGAACAAGG
AAGTACAGGACAATTGATTTTGAAGAGAATGTGGATTTTGATGTAATTGTTGGGATTCCATTTTTAATAA
GGCAATAATATTAGGTATGTAGATATACTAGAAGTTCTCCTCGACCGGTCGATATGCGGTGTGAAATACC
GCACAGATGCGTAAGGAGAAAATACCGCATCAGGAAATTGTAAGCGTTAATATTTTGTTAAAATTCGCGT
TAAATTTTTGTTAAATCAGCTCATTTTTTAACCAATAGGCCGAAATCGGCAAAATCCCTTATAAATCAAA
AGAATAGACCGAGATAGGGT
[37 nt withheld, positions 6531-6567]
AAAGAACGTGGACTCCAACGTCAAAGG
[49 nt withheld, positions 6595-6643]
T
[91 nt withheld, positions 6645-6735]
G
[124 nt withheld, positions 6737-6860]
CCATTCGCCATTCAGGCTGCGCAACTGTTGGGAAGGGCGATCGGTGCGGGCCTCTTCGCTATTACGCCAG
CTGGCGAAAGGGGGATGTGCTGCAAGGCGATTAAGTTGGGTAACGCCAGGGTTTTCCCAGTCACGACGTT
GTAAAACGACGGCCAGTGAATTGTAATACGACTCACTATAGGGCGAATTGGAGCTCCACCGCGGTGGCGG
CCGC
